Addgene plasmid #26513: pJC109.1-spp-12
Depositing lab: Phillip Newmark. Depositing organization: University of Illinois at Urbana-Champaign. Publication: Genome-wide analyses reveal a role for peptide hormones in planarian germline development. Collins JJ, Hou X, Romanova EV, Lambrus BG, Miller CM, Saberi A, Sweedler JV, Newmark PA. PLoS Biol. 2010 . 8(10):e1000509. 10.1371/journal.pbio.1000509 PubMed 20967238.
Backbone
  Vector backbone: pJC53.2
  Backbone size w/o insert (bp): 3240
  Vector type: RNAi
Growth in bacteria
  Bacterial resistance: Ampicillin and Kanamycin, 100 & 50 μg/mL
  Growth temperature: 37°C
  Growth strain: DH5alpha
  Copy number: High Copy
Gene/Insert
  Gene/Insert name: spp-12
  Species: S. mediterranea (planarian)
  Insert size (bp): 278
  GenBank ID: BK007023
  Cloning method: Restriction Enzyme; 5′ cloning site Eam1105I (destroyed during cloning); 3′ cloning site Eam1105I (destroyed during cloning)
  Sequencing primers: 5′ Sp6; 3′ T3
Terms and licenses: Academic/Nonprofit Terms; Industry Terms: Not Available to Industry
How to cite: pJC109.1-spp-12 was a gift from Phillip Newmark (Addgene plasmid # 26513 ; http://n2t.net/addgene:26513 ; RRID:Addgene_26513)
