[The description below was written by a language model from this plasmid's Addgene catalogue record.]
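Description:
pJC109.1-spp-12 is a small RNAi-type plasmid built on the pJC53.2 backbone (about 3.2 kb without insert) that carries a 278 bp fragment of spp-12 from the planarian Schmidtea mediterranea. It is maintained in standard E. coli cloning strains as a high-copy plasmid and is selected with both ampicillin and kanamycin, so the backbone carries two bacterial resistance markers. The record does not name the origin of replication, and no feature table is available to confirm individual elements.

The insert was introduced at Eam1105I sites, which were destroyed on both sides during cloning. This enzyme can leave single-base 3' overhangs, so the arrangement is consistent with a T/A-style capture of a PCR product, although the record does not say this explicitly. The listed sequencing primers, SP6 on the 5' side and T3 on the 3' side, show that phage RNA polymerase promoter sequences flank the cloning site. Flanking promoters of this kind are typically used to transcribe either strand of an insert in vitro, giving sense or antisense riboprobes or the complementary strands needed for double-stranded RNA. The record does not state the full promoter layout of the backbone, including any further promoters or terminators.

Given the RNAi vector classification and its origin in a genome-wide study of peptide hormones in planarian germline development, the construct most plausibly serves as a template for knocking down spp-12 by RNA interference and for examining its expression pattern in planarians. The gene's full name and the function of its product are not stated in the record.
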