>Addgene plasmid #26513 | pJC109.1-spp-12 | depositor partial sequence | sequence record 12542 | Author sequence
AGCCACTCCGGCAATGAGATCCGACAAACTGGATCGGGAGGATTGGTATGGTCCCTTCAAACGAAACTAT
ATGGATTTCTTTGGGCTCAACGGTGATATGCAGAGATTTAAAAAGCAGCAGTTCTTTCGAAATCACAGGC
CAGAAATTGAGTGGAATTAACCGGCCCGATCCGAAATGAACAGATGTTGACTGAATGTTTGAAATGATAT
TCAACAGTGATTCAACTATTATAAATGGATTGTTAATATATGAGTTTTAGATACGAAAAAAAAAAAAA
