>Addgene plasmid #26513 | pJC109.1-spp-12 | addgene partial sequence | sequence record 32716 | 26513 with SP6
GTTCACGAAGCCACTCCGGCAATGAGATCCGACAAACTGGATCGGGAGGATTGGTATGGTCCCTTCAAAC
GAAACTATATGGATTTCTTTGGGCTCAACGGTGATATGCAGAGATTTAAAAAGCAGCAGTTCTTTCGAAA
TCACAGGCCAGAAATTGAGTGGAATTAACCGGCCCGATCCGAAATGAACAGATGTTGACTGAATGTTTGA
AATGATATTCAACAGTGATTCAACTATTATAAATGGATTGTTAATATATGAGTTTTAGATACGAAAAAAA
AAAAAACCTATAGTGAGTCGTATTAATTCGGATCCGCGAAGGTCTCCCTTTAGTGAGGGTTAATTCTCCC
TATAGTGAGTCCTATTACGATCCGGCGCGCC
